LOCUS       Exported 5676 bp ds-DNA circular SYN 12-MAY-2021
DEFINITION  synthetic circular DNA
ACCESSION   .
VERSION     .
KEYWORDS    HA-cdh1
SOURCE      synthetic DNA construct
  ORGANISM  synthetic DNA construct
REFERENCE   1 (bases 1 to 5676)
  AUTHORS   Pfleger CM, Lee E, Kirschner MW
  TITLE     Substrate recognition by the Cdc20 and Cdh1 components of the
            anaphase-promoting complex.
  JOURNAL   Genes Dev. 2001 Sep 15. 15(18):2396-407.
  PUBMED    11562349
REFERENCE   2 (bases 1 to 5676)
  AUTHORS   .
  TITLE     Direct Submission
  JOURNAL   Exported May 12, 2021 from SnapGene Server 1.1.58
            http://www.snapgene.com
FEATURES             Location/Qualifiers
     source          1..5676
                     /organism="synthetic DNA construct"
                     /mol_type="other DNA"
     promoter        7..984
                     /label=CMV IE94 promoter
                     /note="enhancer/promoter region of simian cytomegalovirus
                     major immediate early transcription unit IE94"
     promoter        1019..1037
                     /label=SP6 promoter
                     /note="promoter for bacteriophage SP6 RNA polymerase"
     primer_bind     1019..1036
                     /label=SP6
                     /note="SP6 promoter, forward primer"
     CDS             1110..1136
                     /codon_start=1
                     /product="HA (human influenza hemagglutinin) epitope tag"
                     /label=HA
                     /translation="YPYDVPDYA"
     CDS             1140..1166
                     /codon_start=1
                     /product="HA (human influenza hemagglutinin) epitope tag"
                     /label=HA
                     /translation="YPYDVPDYA"
     CDS             complement(1770..1781)
                     /codon_start=1
                     /product="Factor Xa recognition and cleavage site"
                     /label=Factor Xa site
                     /translation="IEGR"
     promoter        complement(2690..2707)
                     /label=T7 promoter
                     /note="promoter for bacteriophage T7 RNA polymerase"
     polyA_signal    2712..2846
                     /label=SV40 poly(A) signal
                     /note="SV40 polyadenylation signal"
     primer_bind     complement(2736..2755)
                     /label=EBV-rev
                     /note="SV40 polyA terminator, reverse primer"
     primer_bind     2790..2809
                     /label=SV40pA-R
                     /note="SV40 polyA, reverse primer"
     primer_bind     complement(2959..2979)
                     /label=T3
                     /note="T3 promoter, forward primer"
     promoter        complement(2959..2977)
                     /label=T3 promoter
                     /note="promoter for bacteriophage T3 RNA polymerase"
     primer_bind     complement(2998..3014)
                     /label=M13 rev
                     /note="common sequencing primer, one of multiple similar
                     variants"
     primer_bind     complement(2998..3014)
                     /label=M13 Reverse
                     /note="In lacZ gene. Also called M13-rev"
     primer_bind     complement(3011..3033)
                     /label=M13/pUC Reverse
                     /note="In lacZ gene"
     protein_bind    3022..3038
                     /label=lac operator
                     /bound_moiety="lac repressor encoded by lacI"
                     /note="The lac repressor binds to the lac operator to
                     inhibit transcription in E. coli. This inhibition can be
                     relieved by adding lactose or
                     isopropyl-beta-D-thiogalactopyranoside (IPTG)."
     promoter        complement(3046..3076)
                     /label=lac promoter
                     /note="promoter for the E. coli lac operon"
     protein_bind    3091..3112
                     /label=CAP binding site
                     /bound_moiety="E. coli catabolite activator protein"
                     /note="CAP binding activates transcription in the presence
                     of cAMP."
     primer_bind     complement(3229..3246)
                     /label=L4440
                     /note="L4440 vector, forward primer"
     rep_origin      complement(3400..3988)
                     /direction=LEFT
                     /label=ori
                     /note="high-copy-number ColE1/pMB1/pBR322/pUC origin of
                     replication"
     primer_bind     complement(3480..3499)
                     /label=pBR322ori-F
                     /note="pBR322 origin, forward primer"
     CDS             complement(4159..5019)
                     /codon_start=1
                     /gene="bla"
                     /product="beta-lactamase"
                     /label=AmpR
                     /note="confers resistance to ampicillin, carbenicillin, and
                     related antibiotics"
                     /translation="MSIQHFRVALIPFFAAFCLPVFAHPETLVKVKDAEDQLGARVGYI
                     ELDLNSGKILESFRPEERFPMMSTFKVLLCGAVLSRIDAGQEQLGRRIHYSQNDLVEYS
                     PVTEKHLTDGMTVRELCSAAITMSDNTAANLLLTTIGGPKELTAFLHNMGDHVTRLDRW
                     EPELNEAIPNDERDTTMPVAMATTLRKLLTGELLTLASRQQLIDWMEADKVAGPLLRSA
                     LPAGWFIADKSGAGERGSRGIIAALGPDGKPSRIVVIYTTGSQATMDERNRQIAEIGAS
                     LIKHW"
     primer_bind     4782..4801
                     /label=Amp-R
                     /note="Ampicillin resistance gene, reverse primer"
     promoter        complement(5020..5124)
                     /gene="bla"
                     /label=AmpR promoter
     rep_origin      complement(5150..5605)
                     /direction=LEFT
                     /label=f1 ori
                     /note="f1 bacteriophage origin of replication; arrow
                     indicates direction of (+) strand synthesis"
     primer_bind     complement(5287..5308)
                     /label=F1ori-F
                     /note="F1 origin, forward primer"
     primer_bind     5499..5518
                     /label=F1ori-R
                     /note="F1 origin, reverse primer"
ORIGIN
        1 tcgaccgcca attcaatatg gcgtatatgg actcatgcca attcaatatg gtggatctgg
       61 acctgtgcca attcaatatg gcgtatatgg actcgtgcca attcaatatg gtggatctgg
      121 accccagcca attcaatatg gcggacttgg caccatgcca attcaatatg gcggacctgg
      181 cactgtgcca actggggagg ggtctacttg gcacggtgcc aagtttgagg aggggtcttg
      241 gccctgtgcc aagtccgcca tattgaattg gcatggtgcc aataatggcg gccatattgg
      301 ctatatgcca ggatcaatat ataggcaata tccaatatgg ccctatgcca atatggctat
      361 tggccaggtt caatactatg tattggccct atgccatata gtattccata tatgggtttt
      421 cctattgacg tagatagccc ctcccaatgg gcggtcccat ataccatata tggggcttcc
      481 taataccgcc catagccact cccccattga cgtcaatggt ctctatatat ggtctttcct
      541 attgacgtca tatgggcggt cctattgacg tatatggcgc ctcccccatt gacgtcaatt
      601 acggtaaatg gcccgcctgg ctcaatgccc attgacgtca ataggaccac ccaccattga
      661 cgtcaatggg atggctcatt gcccattcat atccgttctc acgcccccta ttgacgtcaa
      721 tgacggtaaa tggcccactt ggcagtacat caatatctat taatagtaac ttggcaagta
      781 cattactatt ggaagtacgc cagggtacat tggcagtact cccattgacg tcaatggcgg
      841 taaatggccc gcgatggctg ccaagtacat ccccattgac gtcaatgggg aggggcaatg
      901 acgcaaatgg gcgttccatt gacgtaaatg ggcggtaggc gtgcctaatg ggaggtctat
      961 ataagcaatg ctcgtttagg gaaccgccat tctgcctggg gacgtcggag caagcttgat
     1021 ttaggtgaca ctatagaata caagctactt gttctttttg caggatccca tcggggatgg
     1081 agctccaccg cggtggcggc cgcatctttt acccatacga tgttcctgac tatgcgggct
     1141 atccctatga cgtcccggac tatgcaggat ccgattcgaa ttcgatggac caggactatg
     1201 agcggcgcct gcttcgccag atcgtcatcc agaatgagaa cacgatgcca cgcgtcacag
     1261 agatgcggcg gaccctgacg cctgccagct ccccagtgtc ctcgcccagc aagcacggag
     1321 accgcttcat cccctccaga gccggagcca actggagcgt gaacttccac aggattaacg
     1381 agaatgagaa gtctcccagt cagaaccgga aagccaagga cgccacctca gacaacggca
     1441 aagacggcct ggcctactct gccctgctca agaatgagct gctgggtgcc ggcatcgaga
     1501 aggtgcagga cccgcagact gaggaccgca gactgcagcc ctccacgcct gagaagaagg
     1561 gtctgttcac gtattccctt agcaccaagc gctccagccc cgatgacggc aacgatgtgt
     1621 ctccctactc cctgtctccc gtcagcaaca agagccagaa gctgctccgg tccccccgga
     1681 aacccacccg caagatctcc aagatcccct tcaaggtgct ggacgcgccc gagctgcagg
     1741 acgacttcta cctcaatctg gtggactggt cgtccctcaa tgtgctcagc gtggggctag
     1801 gcacctgcgt gtacctgtgg agtgcctgta ccagccaggt gacgcggctc tgtgacctct
     1861 cagtggaagg ggactcagtg acctccgtgg gctggtctga gcgggggaac ctggtggcgg
     1921 tgggcacaca caagggcttc gtgcagatct gggacgcagc cgcagggaag aagctgtcca
     1981 tgttggaggg ccacacggca cgcgtcgggg cgctggcctg gaatgctgag cagctgtcgt
     2041 ccgggagccg cgaccgcatg atcctgcaga gggacatccg caccccgcca ctgcagtcgg
     2101 agcggcggct gcagggccac cggcaggagg tgtgcgggct caagtggtcc acagaccacc
     2161 agctcctcgc ctcggggggc aacgacaaca agctgctggt ctggaatcac tcgagcctga
     2221 gccccgtgca gcagtacacg gagcacctgg cggccgtgaa ggccatcgcc tggtccccac
     2281 atcagcacgg gctgctggcc tcggggggcg gcacagctga ccgctgtatc cgcttctgga
     2341 acacgctgac aggacaacca ctgcagtgta tcgacacggg ctcccaagtg tgcaatctgg
     2401 cctggtccaa gcacgccaac gagctggtga gcacgcacgg ctactcacag aaccagatcc
     2461 ttgtctggaa gtacccctcc ctgacccagg tggccaagct gaccgggcac tcctaccgcg
     2521 tgctgtacct ggcaatgtcc cctgatgggg aggccatcgt cactggtgct ggagacgaga
     2581 ccctgaggtt ctggaacgtc tttagcaaaa cccgttcgac aaaggagtct gtgtctgtgc
     2641 tcaacctctt caccaggatc cggtaatcta gcctctcgag cctctagaac tatagtgagt
     2701 cgtattacgt agatccagac atgataagat acattgatga gtttggacaa accacaacta
     2761 gaatgcagtg aaaaaaatgc tttatttgtg aaatttgtga tgctattgct ttatttgtaa
     2821 ccattataag ctgcaataaa caagttaaca acaacaattg cattcatttt atgtttcagg
     2881 ttcaggggga ggtgtgggag gttttttaat tcgcggccgc ggcgccaatg cattgggccc
     2941 ggtacccagc ttttgttccc tttagtgagg gttaattgcg cgcttggcgt aatcatggtc
     3001 atagctgttt cctgtgtgaa attgttatcc gctcacaatt ccacacaaca tacgagccgg
     3061 gagcataaag tgtaaagcct ggggtgccta atgagtgagc taactcacat taattgcgtt
     3121 gcgctcactg cccgctttcc agtcgggaaa cctgtcgtgc cagctgcatt aatgaatcgg
     3181 ccaacgcgcg gggagaggcg gtttgcgtat tgggcgctct tccgcttcct cgctcactga
     3241 ctcgctgcgc tcggtcgttc ggctgcggcg agcggtatca gctcactcaa aggcggtaat
     3301 acggttatcc acagaatcag gggataacgc aggaaagaac atgtgagcaa aaggccagca
     3361 aaaggccagg aaccgtaaaa aggccgcgtt gctggcgttt ttccataggc tccgcccccc
     3421 tgacgagcat cacaaaaatc gacgctcaag tcagaggtgg cgaaacccga caggactata
     3481 aagataccag gcgtttcccc ctggaagctc cctcgtgcgc tctcctgttc cgaccctgcc
     3541 gcttaccgga tacctgtccg cctttctccc ttcgggaagc gtggcgcttt ctcatagctc
     3601 acgctgtagg tatctcagtt cggtgtaggt cgttcgctcc aagctgggct gtgtgcacga
     3661 accccccgtt cagcccgacc gctgcgcctt atccggtaac tatcgtcttg agtccaaccc
     3721 ggtaagacac gacttatcgc cactggcagc agccactggt aacaggatta gcagagcgag
     3781 gtatgtaggc ggtgctacag agttcttgaa gtggtggcct aactacggct acactagaag
     3841 aacagtattt ggtatctgcg ctctgctgaa gccagttacc ttcggaaaaa gagttggtag
     3901 ctcttgatcc ggcaaacaaa ccaccgctgg tagcggtggt ttttttgttt gcaagcagca
     3961 gattacgcgc agaaaaaaag gatctcaaga agatcctttg atcttttcta cggggtctga
     4021 cgctcagtgg aacgaaaact cacgttaagg gattttggtc atgagattat caaaaaggat
     4081 cttcacctag atccttttaa attaaaaatg aagttttaaa tcaatctaaa gtatatatga
     4141 gtaaacttgg tctgacagtt accaatgctt aatcagtgag gcacctatct cagcgatctg
     4201 tctatttcgt tcatccatag ttgcctgact ccccgtcgtg tagataacta cgatacggga
     4261 gggcttacca tctggcccca gtgctgcaat gataccgcga gacccacgct caccggctcc
     4321 agatttatca gcaataaacc agccagccgg aagggccgag cgcagaagtg gtcctgcaac
     4381 tttatccgcc tccatccagt ctattaattg ttgccgggaa gctagagtaa gtagttcgcc
     4441 agttaatagt ttgcgcaacg ttgttgccat tgctacaggc atcgtggtgt cacgctcgtc
     4501 gtttggtatg gcttcattca gctccggttc ccaacgatca aggcgagtta catgatcccc
     4561 catgttgtgc aaaaaagcgg ttagctcctt cggtcctccg atcgttgtca gaagtaagtt
     4621 ggccgcagtg ttatcactca tggttatggc agcactgcat aattctctta ctgtcatgcc
     4681 atccgtaaga tgcttttctg tgactggtga gtactcaacc aagtcattct gagaatagtg
     4741 tatgcggcga ccgagttgct cttgcccggc gtcaatacgg gataataccg cgccacatag
     4801 cagaacttta aaagtgctca tcattggaaa acgttcttcg gggcgaaaac tctcaaggat
     4861 cttaccgctg ttgagatcca gttcgatgta acccactcgt gcacccaact gatcttcagc
     4921 atcttttact ttcaccagcg tttctgggtg agcaaaaaca ggaaggcaaa atgccgcaaa
     4981 aaagggaata agggcgacac ggaaatgttg aatactcata ctcttccttt ttcaatatta
     5041 ttgaagcatt tatcagggtt attgtctcat gagcggatac atatttgaat gtatttagaa
     5101 aaataaacaa ataggggttc cgcgcacatt tccccgaaaa gtgccaccta aattgtaagc
     5161 gttaatattt tgttaaaatt cgcgttaaat ttttgttaaa tcagctcatt ttttaaccaa
     5221 taggccgaaa tcggcaaaat cccttataaa tcaaaagaat agaccgagat agggttgagt
     5281 gttgttccag tttggaacaa gagtccacta ttaaagaacg tggactccaa cgtcaaaggn
     5341 nnnnnnnnnn nnnnnnnnnn nnnnnnnnnn nnnnnnnnnn nnnnnnnntn nnnnnnnnnn
     5401 nnnnnnnnnn nnnnnnnnnn nnnnnnnnnn nnnnnnnnnn nnnnnnnnnn nnnnnnnnnn
     5461 nnnnnnnnnn nnnnnnnnnn gnnnnnnnnn nnnnnnnnnn nnnnnnnnnn nnnnnnnnnn
     5521 nnnnnnnnnn nnnnnnnnnn nnnnnnnnnn nnnnnnnnnn nnnnnnnnnn nnnnnnnnnn
     5581 nnnnnnnnnn nnnnnnnnnn nnnnncccat tcgccattca ggctgcgcaa ctgttgggaa
     5641 gggcgatcgg tgcgggcctc ttcgctatta cgccag
//
