[The description below was written by a language model from this plasmid's Addgene catalogue record and the feature table of its GenBank file.]
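Description:
HA-cdh1 is a mammalian expression plasmid built on the pCS2+ backbone that carries human Cdh1 (FZR1, also called Fizzy-related protein), an activator and substrate-recognition component of the anaphase-promoting complex. It is maintained in E. coli through a high-copy ColE1/pUC-type origin and selected with ampicillin via the beta-lactamase gene. An f1 origin is also present, which would allow single-stranded DNA production.

Expression in vertebrate cells is driven by the simian cytomegalovirus IE94 enhancer/promoter and terminated by an SV40 polyadenylation signal. An SP6 promoter lies between the CMV promoter and the coding region, so the same plasmid can serve as a template for in vitro transcription of sense RNA, a typical use of pCS2+ constructs for in vitro translation or embryo/oocyte injection. T7 and T3 promoters lie downstream in the antisense orientation. The feature table annotates two adjacent HA epitope tags just upstream of the insert, consistent with the catalogue's N-terminal HA tag, which permits detection or immunoprecipitation of the protein. The Cdh1 coding sequence itself is not annotated in the table. A short Factor Xa site annotated on the reverse strand within the insert region is probably a chance sequence match rather than a designed element.

The catalogue sizes (about 4000 bp backbone plus a 3200 bp insert) add up to more than the 5676 bp sequence record, in which roughly 1.5 kb separates the tags from the T7 promoter, so the listed insert size appears to be overstated. The associated publication concerns substrate recognition by Cdc20 and Cdh1, which suggests the plasmid was used to produce tagged Cdh1 for studies of the anaphase-promoting complex.
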