Addgene plasmid #11596: HA-cdh1
Depositing lab: Marc Kirschner. Publication: Substrate recognition by the Cdc20 and Cdh1 components of the anaphase-promoting complex. Pfleger CM, Lee E, Kirschner MW. Genes Dev. 2001 Sep 15. 15(18):2396-407. 10.1101/gad.918201 PubMed 11562349.
Backbone
  Vector backbone: pCS2+
  Backbone size w/o insert (bp): 4000
  Vector type: Mammalian Expression
Growth in bacteria
  Bacterial resistance: Ampicillin, 100 μg/mL
  Growth temperature: 37°C
  Growth strain: DH5alpha
  Copy number: High Copy
Gene/Insert
  Gene/Insert name: cdh1 (alt name: Fizzy related protein)
  Species: H. sapiens (human)
  Insert size (bp): 3200
  GenBank ID: AF083810
  Entrez Gene: FZR1 (a.k.a. CDC20C, CDH1, DEE109, FZR, FZR2, HCDH, HCDH1)
  Tag / fusion protein: HA (N terminal on insert)
  Cloning method: Restriction Enzyme
  Sequencing primers: 5′ SP6
Terms and licenses: Academic/Nonprofit Terms; Industry Terms: Not Available to Industry
How to cite: HA-cdh1 was a gift from Marc Kirschner (Addgene plasmid # 11596 ; http://n2t.net/addgene:11596 ; RRID:Addgene_11596)
