>Addgene plasmid #11596 | HA-cdh1 | addgene partial sequence | sequence record 18345 | SP6 5'-ATTTAGGTGACACTATAG-3'
ATCGGGGAGGAGCTCCCCGCGGTGGCGGCCGCATCTTTTACCCATACGATGTTCCTGACTATGCGGGCTA
TCCCTATGACGTCCCGGACTATGCAGGATCCGATTCGAATTCGATGGACCAGGACTATGAGCGGCGCCTG
CTTCGCCAGATCGTCATCCAGAATGAGAACACGATGCCACGCGTCACAGAGATGCGGCGGACCCTGACGC
CTGCCAGCTCCCCAGTGTCCTCGCCCAGCAAGCACGGAGACCGCTTCATCCCCTCCAGAGCCGGAGCCAA
CTGGAGCGTGAACTTCCACAGGATTAACGAGAATGAGAAGTCTCCCAGTCAGAACCGGAAAGCCAAGGAC
GCCACCTCAGACAACGGCAAAGACGGCCTGGCCTACTCTGCCCTGCTCAAGAATGAGCTGCTGGGTGCCG
GCATCGAGAAGGTGCAGGACCCGCAGACTGAGGACCGCAGACTGCAGCCCTCCACGCCTGAGAAGAAGGG
TCTGTTCACGTATTCCCTTAGCACCAAGCGCTCCAGCCCCGATGACGGCAACGATGTGTCTCCCTACTCC
CTGTCTCCCGTCAGCAACAAGAGCCAGAAGCTGCTCCGGTCCCCCCGGAAACCCACCCGCAAGATCTCCA
AGATCCCCTTCAAGGTGCTGGACGCGCCCGAGCTGCAGGACGACTTCTACCTCAATCTGGTGGACTGGTC
GTCCCTCAATGTGCTCAGCGTGGGGCTAGGCACCTGCGTGTACCTGTGGAGTGCCTGTACCAGCCAGGTG
ACGCGGCTCTGTGACCTCTCAGTGGAAGGGGACTCAGTGACCTCCGTGGGCTGGTCTGAGCGGGGGAACC
TGGTGGCGGTGGGCACACACAAGGGCTTCGTGCAGATCTGGGACGCAGC
